Addgene plasmid #224559: pMXS-IP DEPP1-mCherry
Purpose: Expresses DEPP1 fused to mCherry in mammalian cells
Depositing lab: William Kaelin & Gregory Wyant. Depositing organization: Dana-Farber Cancer Institute. Publication: Induction of DEPP1 by HIF Mediates Multiple Hallmarks of Ischemic Cardiomyopathy. Wyant GA, Jiang Q, Singh M, Qayyum S, Levrero C, Maron BA, Kaelin WG Jr. Circulation. 2024 Jun 17. doi: 10.1161/CIRCULATIONAHA.123.066628. PubMed 38881449.
Backbone
  Vector backbone: pMXS
  Vector type: Mammalian Expression, Retroviral
  Selectable markers: Puromycin
Growth in bacteria
  Bacterial resistance: Ampicillin, 100 μg/mL
  Growth temperature: 37°C
  Growth strain: NEB Stable
  Copy number: High Copy
Gene/Insert
  Gene/Insert name: DEPP1
  Species: H. sapiens (human)
  Entrez Gene: DEPP1 (a.k.a. C10orf10, DEPP, FIG, Fseg)
  Tag / fusion protein: mCherry (C terminal on insert)
  Cloning method: Restriction Enzyme; 5′ cloning site EcoRI (unknown if destroyed); 3′ cloning site NotI (unknown if destroyed)
  Sequencing primers: 5′ gcttggatacacgccgc
Terms and licenses: Academic/Nonprofit Terms; Industry Terms: Not Available to Industry
How to cite: pMXS-IP DEPP1-mCherry was a gift from William Kaelin & Gregory Wyant (Addgene plasmid # 224559 ; http://n2t.net/addgene:224559 ; RRID:Addgene_224559)
