[The description below was written by a language model from this plasmid's Addgene catalogue record and pLannotate feature annotations shown in this document.]
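Description:
pMXS-IP DEPP1-mCherry is a Moloney murine leukemia virus-based retroviral expression vector built on the pMXS backbone and intended for stable gene delivery into mammalian cells. In bacteria it is maintained through a high-copy ColE1/pUC-type origin and selected with ampicillin via the β-lactamase gene and its native promoter. A short lacI fragment in the backbone appears to be a non-functional cloning remnant.

The retroviral unit is flanked by two MMLV long terminal repeats. Downstream of the 5′ LTR lie the MMLV packaging signal (with a fragment annotated as MESV Ψ), a truncated gag sequence lacking its start codon, and a pol-derived region carrying a splice acceptor. Together these elements support efficient encapsidation of the vector RNA and expression of the downstream cargo, while leaving the vector dependent on packaging cells for the viral proteins. No separate internal promoter is annotated, so transcription is presumably driven by the 5′ LTR.

The payload is human DEPP1 (also known as C10orf10 or DEPP), cloned between EcoRI and NotI sites and fused at its C terminus to the monomeric red fluorescent protein mCherry. It is followed by an EMCV IRES and the puromycin N-acetyltransferase gene, the "IP" cassette. Because the fusion protein and the resistance marker are translated from a single bicistronic transcript, puromycin selection enriches for transduced cells that also express DEPP1-mCherry.

The construct is used to express fluorescently tagged DEPP1 in mammalian cells, which would allow the protein to be visualised or its overexpression effects studied. It was deposited with work on HIF-dependent induction of DEPP1 in ischemic cardiomyopathy.
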