Features (pLannotate 1.2.2; 14 found; start..end, strand, type, name):
     40..128     -  misc_feature   MESV Ψ (fragment): packaging signal of murine embryonic stem cell virus
    180..379     -  misc_feature   MMLV Ψ: packaging signal of Moloney murine leukemia virus (MMLV)
    442..1035    -  LTR            LTR: long terminal repeat from Moloney murine leukemia virus
   1065..1169    +  promoter       AmpR promoter: bla
   1170..2030    +  CDS            AmpR: β-lactamase; bla; confers resistance to ampicillin, carbenicillin, and related antibiotics
   2194..2782    +  rep_origin     ori: high-copy-number ColE1/pMB1/pBR322/pUC origin of replication
   2965..3017    +  CDS            lacI (fragment): lac repressor; lacI; The lac repressor binds to the lac operator to inhibit transcription in E. coli. This inhibition can be relieved by adding lactose or isopropyl-β-D-thiogalactopyranoside (IPTG).
   3083..3674    -  LTR            LTR: long terminal repeat from Moloney murine leukemia virus
   3723..4319    -  CDS            PuroR (fragment): puromycin N-acetyltransferase; pac from Streptomyces; confers resistance to puromycin
   4339..4801    -  misc_feature   IRES: internal ribosome entry site (IRES) of the encephalomyocarditis virus (EMCV)
   4923..5630    -  CDS            mCherry: monomeric derivative of DsRed fluorescent protein (Shaner et al., 2004) mammalian codon-optimized
   5643..6278    -  CDS            DEPP1: DEPP1_HUMAN - Also known as C10orf10, DEPP From Homo sapiens (Human).
   6335..6709    -  misc_feature   pol region: Moloney murine leukemia virus (MMLV) pol region containing the splice acceptor site
   6719..7135    -  CDS            gag (truncated): truncated Moloney murine leukemia virus (MMLV) gag gene lacking the start codon
>Addgene plasmid #224559 | pMXS-IP DEPP1-mCherry | addgene full sequence | sequence record 461281 | Addgene NGS Result
AGACAACACAGAACGATGCTGCAGCAGACAAGACGCGCGGCGCGGCTTCGGTCCCAAACCGAAAGCAAAA
ATTCAGACGGAGGCGGGAACTGTTTTAGGTTCTCGTCTCCTACCAGAACCACATATCCCTCCTATTAGGG
GGGTGCACCAAAGAGTCCAAAACGATCGGGATTTTTGGACTCAGGTCGGGCCACAAAAACGGCCCCCGAA
GTCCCTGGGACGTCTCCCAGGGTTGCGGCCGGGTGTTCCGAACTCGTCAGTTCCACCACGGGTCCGCCAG
ATACAGAGCTAGTTAGCTAACTAGTACCGACGCAGGCGCATAAAATCAGTCATAGACACTAGACAATCGG
ACAGACACAGATAAGTTGCTGGCCAGCTTACCTCCCGGTGGTGGGTCGGTGGTCCCTGGGCAGGGGTCTC
CCGATCCCGGACGAGCCCCCAAATGAAAGACCCCCGCTGACGGGTAGTCAATCACTCAGAGGAGACCCTC
CCAAGGAACAGCGAGACCACAAGTCGGATGCAACTGCAAGAGGGTTTATTGGATACACGGGTACCCGGGC
GACTCAGTCAATCGGAGGACTGGCGCGCCGAGTGAGGGGTTGTGGGCTCTTTTATTGAGCTCGGGGAGCA
GAAGCGCGCGAACAGAAGCGAGAAGCGAACTGATTGGTTAGTTCAAATAAGGCACAGGGTCATTTCAGGT
CCTTGGGGCACCCTGGAAACATCTGATGGTTCTCTAGAAACTGCTGAGGGCTGGACCGCATCTGGGGACC
ATCTGTTCTTGGCCCTGAGCCGGGGCAGGAACTGCTTACCACAGATATCCTGTTTGGCCCATATTCAGCT
GTTCCATCTGTTCTTGGCCCTGAGCCGGGGCAGGAACTGCTTACCACAGATATCCTGTTTGGCCCATATT
CAGCTGTTCCATCTGTTCCTGACCTTGATCTGAACTTTTCTATTCTCAGTTATGTATTTTTCCATGCCTT
GCAAAATGGCGTTACTTAAGCTAGCTTGCCAAACCTACAGGTGGGGTCTTTCATTATGCAGGTGGCACTT
TTCGGGGAAATGTGCGCGGAACCCCTATTTGTTTATTTTTCTAAATACATTCAAATATGTATCCGCTCAT
GAGACAATAACCCTGATAAATGCTTCAATAATATTGAAAAAGGAAGAGTATGAGTATTCAACATTTCCGT
GTCGCCCTTATTCCCTTTTTTGCGGCATTTTGCCTTCCTGTTTTTGCTCACCCAGAAACGCTGGTGAAAG
TAAAAGATGCTGAAGATCAGTTGGGTGCACGAGTGGGTTACATCGAACTGGATCTCAACAGCGGTAAGAT
CCTTGAGAGTTTTCGCCCCGAAGAACGTTTTCCAATGATGAGCACTTTTAAAGTTCTGCTATGTGGCGCG
GTATTATCCCGTATTGACGCCGGGCAAGAGCAACTCGGTCGCCGCATACACTATTCTCAGAATGACTTGG
TTGAGTACTCACCAGTCACAGAAAAGCATCTTACGGATGGCATGACAGTAAGAGAATTATGCAGTGCTGC
CATAACCATGAGTGATAACACTGCGGCCAACTTACTTCTGACAACGATCGGAGGACCGAAGGAGCTAACC
GCTTTTTTGCACAACATGGGGGATCATGTAACTCGCCTTGATCGTTGGGAACCGGAGCTGAATGAAGCCA
TACCAAACGACGAGCGTGACACCACGATGCCTGTAGCAATGGCAACAACGTTGCGCAAACTATTAACTGG
CGAACTACTTACTCTAGCTTCCCGGCAACAATTAATAGACTGGATGGAGGCGGATAAAGTTGCAGGACCA
CTTCTGCGCTCGGCCCTTCCGGCTGGCTGGTTTATTGCTGATAAATCTGGAGCCGGTGAGCGTGGGTCTC
GCGGTATCATTGCAGCACTGGGGCCAGATGGTAAGCCCTCCCGTATCGTAGTTATCTACACGACGGGGAG
TCAGGCAACTATGGATGAACGAAATAGACAGATCGCTGAGATAGGTGCCTCACTGATTAAGCATTGGTAA
CTGTCAGACCAAGTTTACTCATATATACTTTAGATTGATTTGCGGCCGGCCGCAAAAGGATCTAGGTGAA
GATCCTTTTTGATAATCTCATGACCAAAATCCCTTAACGTGAGTTTTCGTTCCACTGAGCGTCAGACCCC
GTAGAAAAGATCAAAGGATCTTCTTGAGATCCTTTTTTTCTGCGCGTAATCTGCTGCTTGCAAACAAAAA
AACCACCGCTACCAGCGGTGGTTTGTTTGCCGGATCAAGAGCTACCAACTCTTTTTCCGAAGGTAACTGG
CTTCAGCAGAGCGCAGATACCAAATACTGTTCTTCTAGTGTAGCCGTAGTTAGGCCACCACTTCAAGAAC
TCTGTAGCACCGCCTACATACCTCGCTCTGCTAATCCTGTTACCAGTGGCTGCTGCCAGTGGCGATAAGT
CGTGTCTTACCGGGTTGGACTCAAGACGATAGTTACCGGATAAGGCGCAGCGGTCGGGCTGAACGGGGGG
TTCGTGCACACAGCCCAGCTTGGAGCGAACGACCTACACCGAACTGAGATACCTACAGCGTGAGCTATGA
GAAAGCGCCACGCTTCCCGAAGGGAGAAAGGCGGACAGGTATCCGGTAAGCGGCAGGGTCGGAACAGGAG
AGCGCACGAGGGAGCTTCCAGGGGGAAACGCCTGGTATCTTTATAGTCCTGTCGGGTTTCGCCACCTCTG
ACTTGAGCGTCGATTTTTGTGATGCTCGTCAGGGGGGCGGAGCCTATGGAAAAACGCCAGCAACGCGGCC
TTTTTACGGTTCCTGGCCTTTTGCTGGCCTTTTGCTCACATGTTCTTTCCTGCGTTATCCCCTGATTCTG
TGGATAACCGTATTACCGCCTTTGAGTGAGCTGATACCGCTCGCCGCAGCCGAACGACCGAGCGCAGCGA
GTCAGTGAGCGAGGAAGCGGAAGAGCGCCCAATACGCAAACCGCCTCTCCCCGCGCGTTGGCCGATTCAT
TAATGCAACTATGGCCATTTAATGTAAATACTTAAGAAAAAAAACCAAATTAATTTTGATACATGCTGCA
TGTGAAAGACCCCCGCTGACGGGTAGTCAATCACTCAGAGGAGACCCTCCCAAGGAACAGCGAGACCACA
AGTCGGATGCAACTGCAAGAGGGTTTATTGGATACACGGGTACCCGGGCGACTCAGTCAATCGGAGGACT
GGCGCGCCGAGTGAGGGGTTGTGGGCTCTTTTATTGAGCTCGGGGAGCAGAAGCGCGCGAACAGAAGCGA
GAAGCGAACTGATTGGTTAGTTCAAATAAGGCACAGGGTCATTTCAGGTCCTTGGGGCACCCTGGAAACA
TCTGATGGTTCTCTAGAAACTGCTGAGGGCTGGACCGCATCTGGGGACCATCTGTTCTTGGCCCTGAGCC
GGGGCAGGAACTGCTTACCACAGATATCCTGTTTGGCCCATATTCAGCTGTTCCATCTGTTCTTGGCCCT
GAGCCGGGGCAGGAACTGCTTACCACAGATATCCTGTTTGGCCCATATTCAGCTGTTCCATCTGTTCCTG
ACCTTGATCTGAACTTCTCTATTCTCAGTTATGTATTTTTCCATGCCTTGCAAAATGGCGTTACTTAAGC
TAGCTTGCCAAACCTACAGGTGGGGTCTTTCATTCCCCCCTTTTTCTGGAGACTAAATAAAATCTTTTAT
TTTATCGTCGACTCAGGCACCGGGCTTGCGGGTCATGCACCAGGTGCGCGGTCCTTCGGGCACCTCGACG
TCGGCGGTGACGGTGAAGCCGAGCCGCTCGTAGAAGGGGAGGTTGCGGGGCGCGGAGGTCTCCAGGAAGG
CGGGCACCCCGGCGCGCTCGGCCGCCTCCACTCCGGGGAGCACGACGGCGCTGCCCAGACCCTTGCCCTG
GTGGTCGGGCGAGACGCCGACGGTGGCCAGGAACCACGCGGGCTCCTTGGGCCGGTGCGGCGCCAGGAGG
CCTTCCATCTGTTGCTGCGCGGCCAGCCGGGAACCGCTCAACTCGGCCATGCGCGGGCCGATCTCGGCGA
ACACCGCCCCCGCTTCGACGCTCTCCGGCGTGGTCCAGACCGCCACCGCGGCGCCGTCGTCCGCGACCCA
CACCTTGCCGATGTCGAGCCCGACGCGCGTGAGGAAGAGTTCTTGCAGCTCGGTGACCCGCTCGATGTGG
CGGTCCGGATCGACGGTGTGGCGCGTGGCGGGGTAGTCGGCGAACGCGGCGGCGAGGGTGCGTACGGCCC
TGGGGACGTCGTCGCGGGTGGCGAGGCGCACCGTGGGCTTGTACTCGGTAACCATGGTTGTGGCCATATT
ATCATCGTGTTTTTCAAAGGAAAACCACGTCCCCGTGGTTCGGGGGGCCTAGACGTTTTTTTAACCTCGA
CTAAACACATGTAAAGCATGTGCACCGAGGCCCCAGATCAGATCCCATACAATGGGGTACCTTCTGGGCA
TCCTTCAGCCCCTTGTTGAATACGCTTGAGGAGAGCCATTTGACTCTTTCCACAACTATCCAACTCACAA
CGTGGCACTGGGGTTGTGCCGCCTTTGCAGGTGTATCTTATACACGTGGCTTTTGGCCGCAGAGGCACCT
GTCGCCAGGTGGGGGGTTCCGCTGCCTGCAAAGGGTCGCTACAGACGTTGTTTGTCTTCAAGAAGCTTCC
AGAGGAACTGCTTCCTTCACGACATTCAACAGACCTTGCATTCCTTTGGCGAGAGGGGAAAGACCCCTAG
GAATGCTCGTCAAGAAGACAGGGCCAGGTTTCCGGGCCCTCACATTGCCAAAAGACGGCAATATGGTGGA
AAATAACATATAGACAAACGCACACCGGCCTTATTCCAAGCGGCTTCGGCCAGTAACGTTAGGGGGGGGG
GCGGAATTTACGTAGCGGCCGCCTACTTGTACAGCTCGTCCATGCCGCCGGTGGAGTGGCGGCCCTCGGC
GCGTTCGTACTGTTCCACGATGGTGTAGTCCTCGTTGTGGGAGGTGATGTCCAACTTGATGTTGACGTTG
TAGGCGCCGGGCAGCTGCACGGGCTTCTTGGCCTTGTAGGTGGTCTTGACCTCAGCGTCGTAGTGGCCGC
CGTCCTTCAGCTTCAGCCTCTGCTTGATCTCGCCCTTCAGGGCGCCGTCCTCGGGGTACATCCGCTCGGA
GGAGGCCTCCCAGCCCATGGTCTTCTTCTGCATTACGGGGCCGTCGGAGGGGAAGTTGGTGCCGCGCAGC
TTCACCTTGTAGATGAACTCGCCGTCCTGCAGGGAGGAGTCCTGGGTCACGGTCACCACGCCGCCGTCCT
CGAAGTTCATCACGCGCTCCCACTTGAAGCCCTCGGGGAAGGACAGCTTCAAGTAGTCGGGGATGTCGGC
GGGGTGCTTCACGTAGGCCTTGGAGCCGTACATGAACTGAGGGGACAGGATGTCCCAGGCGAAGGGCAGG
GGGCCACCCTTGGTCACCTTCAGCTTGGCGGTCTGGGTGCCCTCGTAGGGGCGGCCCTCGCCCTCGCCCT
CGATCTCGAACTCGTGGCCGTTCACGGAGCCCTCCATGTGCACCTTGAAGCGCATGAACTCCTTGATGAT
GGCCATGTTATCCTCCTCGCCCTTGCTCACTCCGCTCCCTCCGAGTTCATGGATCACCGGGAGGTGCGAG
TAGAGTGTTCTGAGGACACTGCTGGGGCGGGGGCGGTGGCGGGAGGCCATGGCTTGGGCAGACTGCCCAA
AAGTCCAGCTTCTTAGGTCAGAGCTCTGCTGCCCATCCTGCGGTGGTCTTGCCAGGGAATGCCCAGGCAT
CCTGGCTTCACAGAGCCTCCCTCTGGGGGCCCCCATGGGCTTGCTGCTGTCCATCTGTCTATGTGGACCC
CAGAGGCCAGCAGAGGGGCCAGTCCTCCTTGGCAGGTCCCTCTGGCTTGGCTGCTTTTCCTGGGACTCCC
CAAAAAGCCAGTCCAGGGGGTCCACAGTATCAGCCATGGGCAGTGTGGGCTGCTGGCCACTGAAACGTGC
GGTGATGTCTCGCAGGGACACAGCAGGGCGGCCCTTCCGGCAGGCCTGGGCTGGCCTGTGGGGTGGCCTG
GGTTGGCCCTGGGCCGTGGCCTTGTCCAGCACAGAGGTGGGCTGTGCCAGTCGAGATATAGACCTCACGT
AGTCATCCAGGCTAGGAGAGGGTGGGGGCTCCTGTCCAGGACCCCCAAGCAGCATCTCCTCCGTGGTCTC
CCGAATTGTGGGCAGATGGGCCACGGAGAGCAGAAGCCGGGACCTCATGGTGGCGAATTCCCGTACCACC
ACACTGGGATCCTTAATTAACTAGCTAGATCCGGCAGTCTAGAGGATGGTCCACCCCCGGGGTCGGCAGC
CTTCACGTGGGCGGCGTGTATCCAAGCTGCGATGCCGTCTACTTTGAGGGCGGTGGGGGTGGTCAGCAGG
ACTGTGTAAGGTCCTTTCCAGCGAGGTTCTAGGTTCTTAGTCTGGTGTCGGCGGACCCACACTGTGTCGC
CGACTCGGTAAGGGTGAGGTACCACCGGTCGGTCCAGTTGTTCTTGGTAGGCTGCCGCCAGAGGTCTCCA
GACTTCGTGCTGGACTAAGTAGAGAGCCTGTAAGTGAGCTTGGAGAGAGGGGCTGTTAGTAACTCTTGTC
ATGTCAGGGTCAGGGAAGTTTACAAGGGGCGGGGGTGCCCCATATAAGATCTCATATGGCCATATGGGGG
CGCCTAGAGAAGGAGTGAGGGCTGGATAAAGGGAGGATCGAGGCGGGGTCGAACGAGGAGGTTCAAGGGG
GAGAGACGGGGCGGATGGAGGAAGAGGAGGCGGAGGCTTAGGGTGTACAAAGGGCTTGACCCAGGGAGGG
GGGTCAAAAGCCAAGGCTTCCCAGGTCACGATGTAGGGGACCTGGTCTGGGTGTCCATGCGGGCCAGGTG
AAAAGACCTTGATCTTAACCTGGGTGATGAGGTCTCGGTTAAAGGTGCCGTCTCGCGGCCATCCGACGTT
AAAGGTTGGCCATTCTGCAGAGCAGAAGGTAACCCAACGTCTCTTCTTGACATCTACCGACTGGTTGTGA
GCGATCCGCTCGACATCTTTCCAGTGACCTAAGGTCAAACTTAAGGGAGTGGTAACAGTCTGGCCCTAAT
TTTCAGACAAATACAGAAACACAGTCAGACAG
